Addgene plasmid #166164: pDONR221-DDX5ΔPrD
Purpose: Gateway entry vector for N. furzeri DDX5ΔPrD(1-535) mutant
Depositing lab: Daniel Jarosz. Depositing organization: Stanford University. Publication: Identification of protein aggregates in the aging vertebrate brain with prion-like and phase-separation properties. Harel I, Chen YR, Ziv I, Singh PP, Heinzer D, Navarro Negredo P, Goshtchevsky U, Wang W, Astre G, Moses E, McKay A, Machado BE, Hebestreit K, Yin S, Sanchez Alvarado A, Jarosz DF, Brunet A. Cell Rep. 2024 Jun 25;43(6):112787. doi: 10.1016/j.celrep.2023.112787. Epub 2024 May 28. PubMed 38810650.
Backbone
  Vector backbone: pDONR221
  Vector type: Gateway Entry Vector
Growth in bacteria
  Bacterial resistance: Kanamycin, 50 μg/mL
  Growth temperature: 37°C
  Growth strain: DH5alpha
  Copy number: High Copy
Gene/Insert
  Gene/Insert name: DDX5ΔPrD(1-535)
  Species: N. furzeri
  Insert size (bp): 1605
  Mutation: deletion of 1606-1902
  Cloning method: Gateway Cloning
Terms and licenses: Academic/Nonprofit Terms; Industry Terms: Not Available to Industry
Depositor comments: Stopless entry clone. Please visit https://doi.org/10.1101/2022.02.26.482115 for bioRxiv preprint. Also see Chen and Harel et al. 2024 (https://doi.org/10.1016/j.devcel.2024.04.014)
How to cite: pDONR221-DDX5ΔPrD was a gift from Daniel Jarosz (Addgene plasmid # 166164 ; http://n2t.net/addgene:166164 ; RRID:Addgene_166164)
