[The description below was written by a language model from this plasmid's Addgene catalogue record and pLannotate feature annotations shown in this document.]
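Description:
pDONR221-DDX5ΔPrD is a Gateway entry clone built on the pDONR221 backbone, carrying a truncated coding sequence of the RNA helicase DDX5 from the African turquoise killifish, Nothobranchius furzeri. The plasmid is about 4.2 kb and is propagated in E. coli as a high-copy vector through a ColE1/pUC-type origin, with selection by a kanamycin resistance gene (aminoglycoside phosphotransferase). The backbone also carries rrnB T1 and T2 transcription terminators upstream of the cloning region, which insulate the insert from read-through transcription. A T7 promoter lies just beyond attL2, and short lacI and lacZα fragments are annotated as backbone remnants.

The insert is roughly 1.6 kb and encodes residues 1–535 of DDX5. Nucleotides 1606–1902 are deleted to remove the C-terminal region designated PrD in the construct name, apparently a prion-like domain given the associated study. The annotation software labelled this ORF by homology to human DDX5, but the catalogue record identifies it as the killifish gene. It is flanked by attL1 and attL2 sites, so an LR Clonase reaction can transfer it directionally into any attR-containing destination vector. The entry clone has no promoter positioned to express the insert, so expression depends on the destination vector chosen. The depositor notes that the clone lacks a stop codon, which allows in-frame C-terminal fusions to tags or reporters supplied by the destination vector.

The plasmid comes from work on proteins that aggregate in the aging vertebrate brain and show prion-like and phase-separation properties. It presumably serves as a domain-deletion counterpart to full-length DDX5 for testing how this region contributes to those behaviours.
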