Features (pLannotate 1.2.2; 10 found; start..end, strand, type, name):
    121..213     +  CDS            lacI (fragment): lac repressor; lacI; The lac repressor binds to the lac operator to inhibit transcription in E. coli. This inhibition can be relieved by adding lactose or isopropyl-β-D-thiogalactopyranoside (IPTG).
    268..295     -  terminator     rrnB T2 terminator: transcription terminator T2 from the E. coli rrnB gene
    427..470     +  terminator     rrnB T1 terminator: Escherichia coli rrnB; transcription terminator T1 from the E. coli rrnB gene
    517..553     -  CDS            lacZα (fragment): LacZα fragment of β-galactosidase; lacZ fragment
    569..668     +  protein_bind   attL1: mutant version of attL; recombination site for the Gateway® LR reaction LR Clonase™
    686..2287    +  CDS            DDX5 (fragment): DDX5_HUMAN - Also known as G17P1, HELR, HLR1. Experimental evidence at protein level: Swiss-Prot protein existence level 1. Involved in the alternative regulation of pre-mRNA splicing; its RNA helicase activity is necessary for increasing tau exon 10 inclusion and occurs in a RBM4-dependent manner. Binds to the tau pre- mRNA in the stem-loop region downstream of exon 10. The rate of ATP hydrolysis is highly stimulated by single-stranded RNA. Involved in transcriptional regulation; the function is independent of the RNA helicase activity. Transcriptional coactivator for androgen receptor AR but
   2292..2391    -  protein_bind   attL2: mutant version of attL; recombination site for the Gateway® LR reaction LR Clonase™
   2409..2427    -  promoter       T7 promoter: promoter for bacteriophage T7 RNA polymerase
   2561..3370    +  CDS            KanR: aminoglycoside phosphotransferase; aph(3')-Ia; confers resistance to kanamycin in bacteria or G418 (Geneticin®) in eukaryotes
   3517..4105    +  rep_origin     ori: high-copy-number ColE1/pMB1/pBR322/pUC origin of replication
>Addgene plasmid #166164 | pDONR221-DDX5ΔPrD | addgene full sequence | sequence record 329499 | Addgene NGS Result
CTTTCCTGCGTTATCCCCTGATTCTGTGGATAACCGTATTACCGCCTTTGAGTGAGCTGATACCGCTCGC
CGCAGCCGAACGACCGAGCGCAGCGAGTCAGTGAGCGAGGAAGCGGAAGAGCGCCCAATACGCAAACCGC
CTCTCCCCGCGCGTTGGCCGATTCATTAATGCAGCTGGCACGACAGGTTTCCCGACTGGAAAGCGGGCAG
TGAGCGCAACGCAATTAATACGCGTACCGCTAGCCAGGAAGAGTTTGTAGAAACGCAAAAAGGCCATCCG
TCAGGATGGCCTTCTGCTTAGTTTGATGCCTGGCAGTTTATGGCGGGCGTCCTGCCCGCCACCCTCCGGG
CCGTTGCTTCACAACGTTCAAATCCGCTCCCGGCGGATTTGTCCTACTCAGGAGAGCGTTCACCGACAAA
CAACAGATAAAACGAAAGGCCCAGTCTTCCGACTGAGCCTTTCGTTTTATTTGATGCCTGGCAGTTCCCT
ACTCTCGCGTTAACGCTAGCATGGATGTTTTCCCAGTCACGACGTTGTAAAACGACGGCCAGTCTTAAGC
TCGGGCCCCAAATAATGATTTTATTTTGACTGATAGTGACCTGTTCGTTGCAACAAATTGATGAGCAATG
CTTTTTTATAATGCCAACTTTGTACAAAAAAGCAGGCTTCGAAGGAGATAACAAAATGCCTGGATTTGCA
GACAGAGACCGCGGCAGAGATAGAGGGTATGGGGGTGGCCCCCCTCGGTTTGGTGGCGGTGGGGGAGGAG
GCGGCAACAGAGGAGGACCTCTGCTGGGAAAGTTTGGAAACCCTGGTGAGAGGCTGCGCAAGAAGCACTG
GAACCTTGATGAACTACCAAAATTTCAAAAGAATTTCTACCAGGAACACCCAGATGTCACACACAGACCA
CTGCAGGAGGTTGACCAGTACCGCAGAAACAAAGAAGTTACAGTTAAAGGCAGAGATTGTCCCAAACCGA
TTGTAAAATTCCATGAAGCTGCTTTTCCCAACTACGTCATGGATGTCATTGTCAAACAGAACTGGACTGA
ACCAACTCCGATCCAGTCTCAGGGGTGGCCCATTGTCCTGAGTGGAAAAGACATGGTCGGCATCGCTCAA
ACGGGGTCTGGGAAGACTTTGGCATATCTTCTGCCTGCAGTCGTTCACATCCAACATCAGCCCTTCTTGG
AGCACGGAGACGGGCCTATTTGCTTGGTGCTGGCACCAACCCGTGAGCTGGCTCAGCAGGTGCAACAGGT
GGCTGCTGAGTACGGCAGGGCCTCCCGTCTCAAGAGTACATGCATCTATGGTGGTGCTCCCAAAGGACCA
CAAATCCGGGACCTTGAGAGGGGTGTTGAGATTTGCATCGCCACCCCAGGTCGCCTCATTGATTTCCTGG
AATGTGGTAAAACTAATTTGCGTCGTTGCACCTATCTAGTGCTGGATGAAGCTGACCGCATGCTGGACAT
GGGCTTTGAACCTCAGATCCGCAAGATAGTGGATCAAATACGGCCAGACCGTCAGACTCTGATGTGGAGT
GCCACCTGGCCTAAAGAAGTTCGTCAGCTGGCTGAGGACTTCTTGAAGGATTACGTCCAGATCAACATTG
GCGCCCTGCAGCTCAGCGCCAATCATAACATCCTGCAAATAGTAGATGTTTGCAATGACTTAGAAAAGGA
AGACAAACTGATTCGGTTGCTGGAGGAGATCATGAGTGAAAAGGAAAACAAGACCATCATTTTTGTGGAG
ACCAAAAGGCGTTGTGATGAGCTCACCAGGAGGATGAGAAGAGACGGATGGCCTGCAATGGGAATCCATG
GAGATAAGAGCCAGCAGGAGAGGGACTGGGTCCTTAACGAGTTCAGATTTGGCAAAGCTCCGATTCTCAT
TGCTACAGACGTGGCCTCCCGGGGCTTAGATGTGGAGGATGTGAAATTTGTCATCAATTATGACTACCCT
AACTCCTCTGAGGATTATATCCACCGCATTGGACGCACAGCCCGAAGTCAAAAAACGGGCACGGCCTACA
CCTTCTTCACCCCCAACAACATGAAACAGGCAGGTGACCTGATCTCTGTGCTCCGTGAAGCCAACCAGGC
CATCAACCCCAAACTGATCCAGATGGCTGAGGACAGAGGAGGTCGCGGTAGGGGGGGAAGAGGTGGCTAC
AAGGATGACCGTCGCGATAGGTATTCTGGGGGTGGGAGGAGTAATTTTGGCGGTAGTGGCTTTAGAGACA
GGGACCATGACAGAGGTTTCGGCAATGGGCCGAAGACCACATTTGGTGGCGACCCAGCTTTCTTGTACAA
AGTTGGCATTATAAGAAAGCATTGCTTATCAATTTGTTGCAACGAACAGGTCACTATCAGTCAAAATAAA
ATCATTATTTGCCATCCAGCTGATATCCCCTATAGTGAGTCGTATTACATGGTCATAGCTGTTTCCTGGC
AGCTCTGGCCCGTGTCTCAAAATCTCTGATGTTACATTGCACAAGATAAAAATATATCATCATGAACAAT
AAAACTGTCTGCTTACATAAACAGTAATACAAGGGGTGTTATGAGCCATATTCAACGGGAAACGTCGAGG
CCGCGATTAAATTCCAACATGGATGCTGATTTATATGGGTATAAATGGGCTCGCGATAATGTCGGGCAAT
CAGGTGCGACAATCTATCGCTTGTATGGGAAGCCCGATGCGCCAGAGTTGTTTCTGAAACATGGCAAAGG
TAGCGTTGCCAATGATGTTACAGATGAGATGGTCAGACTAAACTGGCTGACGGAATTTATGCCTCTTCCG
ACCATCAAGCATTTTATCCGTACTCCTGATGATGCATGGTTACTCACCACTGCGATCCCCGGAAAAACAG
CATTCCAGGTATTAGAAGAATATCCTGATTCAGGTGAAAATATTGTTGATGCGCTGGCAGTGTTCCTGCG
CCGGTTGCATTCGATTCCTGTTTGTAATTGTCCTTTTAACAGCGATCGCGTATTTCGTCTCGCTCAGGCG
CAATCACGAATGAATAACGGTTTGGTTGATGCGAGTGATTTTGATGACGAGCGTAATGGCTGGCCTGTTG
AACAAGTCTGGAAAGAAATGCATAAACTTTTGCCATTCTCACCGGATTCAGTCGTCACTCATGGTGATTT
CTCACTTGATAACCTTATTTTTGACGAGGGGAAATTAATAGGTTGTATTGATGTTGGACGAGTCGGAATC
GCAGACCGATACCAGGATCTTGCCATCCTATGGAACTGCCTCGGTGAGTTTTCTCCTTCATTACAGAAAC
GGCTTTTTCAAAAATATGGTATTGATAATCCTGATATGAATAAATTGCAGTTTCATTTGATGCTCGATGA
GTTTTTCTAATCAGAATTGGTTAATTGGTTGTAACACTGGCAGAGCATTACGCTGACTTGACGGGACGGC
GCAAGCTCATGACCAAAATCCCTTAACGTGAGTTACGCGTCGTTCCACTGAGCGTCAGACCCCGTAGAAA
AGATCAAAGGATCTTCTTGAGATCCTTTTTTTCTGCGCGTAATCTGCTGCTTGCAAACAAAAAAACCACC
GCTACCAGCGGTGGTTTGTTTGCCGGATCAAGAGCTACCAACTCTTTTTCCGAAGGTAACTGGCTTCAGC
AGAGCGCAGATACCAAATACTGTTCTTCTAGTGTAGCCGTAGTTAGGCCACCACTTCAAGAACTCTGTAG
CACCGCCTACATACCTCGCTCTGCTAATCCTGTTACCAGTGGCTGCTGCCAGTGGCGATAAGTCGTGTCT
TACCGGGTTGGACTCAAGACGATAGTTACCGGATAAGGCGCAGCGGTCGGGCTGAACGGGGGGTTCGTGC
ACACAGCCCAGCTTGGAGCGAACGACCTACACCGAACTGAGATACCTACAGCGTGAGCTATGAGAAAGCG
CCACGCTTCCCGAAGGGAGAAAGGCGGACAGGTATCCGGTAAGCGGCAGGGTCGGAACAGGAGAGCGCAC
GAGGGAGCTTCCAGGGGGAAACGCCTGGTATCTTTATAGTCCTGTCGGGTTTCGCCACCTCTGACTTGAG
CGTCGATTTTTGTGATGCTCGTCAGGGGGGCGGAGCCTATGGAAAAACGCCAGCAACGCGGCCTTTTTAC
GGTTCCTGGCCTTTTGCTGGCCTTTTGCTCACATGTT
