>Addgene plasmid #166164 | pDONR221-DDX5ΔPrD | depositor partial sequence | sequence record 322713 | insert sequence
ATGCCTGGATTTGCAGACAGAGACCGCGGCAGAGATAGAGGGTATGGGGGTGGCCCCCCTCGGTTTGGTG
GCGGTGGGGGAGGAGGCGGCAACAGAGGAGGACCTCTGCTGGGAAAGTTTGGAAACCCTGGTGAGAGGCT
GCGCAAGAAGCACTGGAACCTTGATGAACTACCAAAATTTCAAAAGAATTTCTACCAGGAACACCCAGAT
GTCACACACAGACCACTGCAGGAGGTTGACCAGTACCGCAGAAACAAAGAAGTTACAGTTAAAGGCAGAG
ATTGTCCCAAACCGATTGTAAAATTCCATGAAGCTGCTTTTCCCAACTACGTCATGGATGTCATTGTCAA
ACAGAACTGGACTGAACCAACTCCGATCCAGTCTCAGGGGTGGCCCATTGTCCTGAGTGGAAAAGACATG
GTCGGCATCGCTCAAACGGGGTCTGGGAAGACTTTGGCATATCTTCTGCCTGCAGTCGTTCACATCCAAC
ATCAGCCCTTCTTGGAGCACGGAGACGGGCCTATTTGCTTGGTGCTGGCACCAACCCGTGAGCTGGCTCA
GCAGGTGCAACAGGTGGCTGCTGAGTACGGCAGGGCCTCCCGTCTCAAGAGTACATGCATCTATGGTGGT
GCTCCCAAAGGACCACAAATCCGGGACCTTGAGAGGGGTGTTGAGATTTGCATCGCCACCCCAGGTCGCC
TCATTGATTTCCTGGAATGTGGTAAAACTAATTTGCGTCGTTGCACCTATCTAGTGCTGGATGAAGCTGA
CCGCATGCTGGACATGGGCTTTGAACCTCAGATCCGCAAGATAGTGGATCAAATACGGCCAGACCGTCAG
ACTCTGATGTGGAGTGCCACCTGGCCTAAAGAAGTTCGTCAGCTGGCTGAGGACTTCTTGAAGGATTACG
TCCAGATCAACATTGGCGCCCTGCAGCTCAGCGCCAATCATAACATCCTGCAAATAGTAGATGTTTGCAA
TGACTTAGAAAAGGAAGACAAACTGATTCGGTTGCTGGAGGAGATCATGAGTGAAAAGGAAAACAAGACC
ATCATTTTTGTGGAGACCAAAAGGCGTTGTGATGAGCTCACCAGGAGGATGAGAAGAGACGGATGGCCTG
CAATGGGAATCCATGGAGATAAGAGCCAGCAGGAGAGGGACTGGGTCCTTAACGAGTTCAGATTTGGCAA
AGCTCCGATTCTCATTGCTACAGACGTGGCCTCCCGGGGCTTAGATGTGGAGGATGTGAAATTTGTCATC
AATTATGACTACCCTAACTCCTCTGAGGATTATATCCACCGCATTGGACGCACAGCCCGAAGTCAAAAAA
CGGGCACGGCCTACACCTTCTTCACCCCCAACAACATGAAACAGGCAGGTGACCTGATCTCTGTGCTCCG
TGAAGCCAACCAGGCCATCAACCCCAAACTGATCCAGATGGCTGAGGACAGAGGAGGTCGCGGTAGGGGG
GGAAGAGGTGGCTACAAGGATGACCGTCGCGATAGGTATTCTGGGGGTGGGAGGAGTAATTTTGGCGGTA
GTGGCTTTAGAGACAGGGACCATGACAGAGGTTTCGGCAATGGGCCGAAGACCACATTTGGTGGC
